>Addgene plasmid #34450 | KHBD00327 | depositor partial sequence | sequence record 41017 | KHBD00327 sequence 2535 bps
ATGACTGAAAGCAAGAATGATACAAAATCTTGGGCACCCAAACAAATTTGGATTAAGGATGTTCTCAAGA
AATCGGGCACGGAACTGCTCGATATATCCAAGAGTCCCGCAAAGGCTGTTGCCGTCAAAAAATCGCCGGC
GAAAGATTCAGCCACAACCAAAATGGTTTACTATTCCGCCAACCAGCTGCTTATAAAAACGGAACAATCT
AGTCAGGCGCAGTTCTGCCTCCAGGTTCCGCCTCCACTAACAGCGACGACCACGAGCGTGGGCCTAGGAG
TTCCGCCATCCGGCGGCCAACAGGAGCACTTCGAGCTGCTGCAGACGCCGCAGCAGCGACAAATGCAACT
GCAGCTACAGGACCAGCACCAGCAGGAGCAGCAGCAGTTTGTCAGCTACCAACTGGCCATCCAGCAGCAT
CAGAAGCAGCAACAACAGCAGCAACATGAAAGTATTACGAACGCAGCACCCACAGCAGCTCCATCAGCCC
AGCGGATCAAGACAGAGCCCGTCGGCGGATTCCCAGCGTCGGCAGCCGTGGTGTCGCAGGTGCGCAAGCC
CAGCGCCAGCAAACCGCAATTCAAGTGCGACCAGTGTGGCATGACCTTTGGCAGCAAGTCCGCCCACACC
TCACACACCAAGTCGCACTCGAAGAACCAAGATCTGTCGCTTAATGGCGCCTCTGGAGCCGGCGTTGCTG
CGCCCGTCTCAACCGCGGCCATCGAGCTCAATGATGCCGGTCTGCCGGTGGGCATTCCCAAGAGCCCCAC
CATCAAGCCGCTGGCCAACGTGGCCGCCGGAGCAGATCCCTATCAGTGCAATGTTTGCCAGAAAACATTC
GCCGTACCCGCCAGGCTGATCCGCCACTACCGCACCCACACTGGTGAACGGCCATTCGAGTGCGAGTTCT
GCCACAAGCTGTTCAGCGTGAAGGAGAACCTCCAGGTGCACCGGCGCATCCACACGAAGGAGCGTCCGTA
CAAGTGTGACGTCTGTGGACGGGCATTCGAACACTCCGGGAAGCTGCACCGCCACATGCGCATTCACACC
GGCGAGCGGCCACACAAGTGCTCCGTGTGCGAGAAGACATTCATCCAGTCCGGCCAGCTGGTGATCCATA
TGCGCACGCACACCGGCGAGAAGCCGTACAAGTGCCCGGAGCCGGGATGCGGCAAAGGTTTCACCTGCTC
CAAGCAGCTCAAGGTGCACTCGCGAACGCACACGGGCGAGAAGCCCTACCACTGTGACATCTGCTTCCGG
GACTTTGGCTACAATCATGTGCTGAAACTGCATCGCGTCCAGCACTACGGCTCCAAGTGCTACAAGTGCA
CCATCTGCGACGAGACGTTCAAGAACAAGAAGGAGATGGAGGCCCACATCAAGGGCCATGCCAACGAAGT
ACCCGACGACGAAGCGGAGGCGGCGGCTGCGTCGGCAGCAGCATCAACGTCCGCAGGCTCCTCCGCCGGA
TCGCCGTCCTTGCAAGGAGTCAGCAGCAACTCCGAGAGCAGCAACCACTCGCCGCCCAGCTCGCCACCGG
CCACAAAGAAACCTCGCCAGGCTCGCCAGCCGCGCGTTTCCAAAACCGTTGCAGCCACCCTTTCCATCCC
TACCTCCTCGCCGCTCTCGCCCAGCTCACTCAGCTCCACATACTCGCCATCGGCCAGCAGCATGGCCTCG
CCACCACCCACATCGGCCCACTACCTGCCCGTCCAGATGGAGGCGGATGCCTTGAGCCGGGACAGCGGCG
TGTCCAGCGCCCAGCCCGCCCACAGCACCTATGCAGACGAGGAGCCCACAGATTTGAGCATGCAACAGGT
CCAGGGTCAGCTGCCAGAAAGCACTGTGGACTACTACCAGGCACCGCCAAGTCTACTCGAACTGCAGCCA
CAACCCGCTGGTCTAACCATCAATCCTGCCCTGCTTGAAGCGGCCAGCATTGCGCGTCGCCATGACGACA
ACGATGACCAGGTGCAGGATGAGGATGTGCACGCAGCCGCCTGGCAAATGATGCAGTTGTGCCGCGGCCA
CGGCTCCTTACCCCCAACGGAGCAGCCGGCGCCAAGCCACCAGCCACAGGTGCCCACTCTGCACGTCAGC
GATCTAGCGGCTAACTACGATGACACCCATGAAGCCACCGTGCTGATCGAGCACTTCAAGCGTGGTGATC
TCGCTCGCCACGGGCTGCACAAGGGCTATGCACCAGTGCCCAAATATGAATCCGCTCTACCCAATCCGGA
CGTTGTGCGACGCGTGGAGGCGGCCATCGGCCTGCGTTCCAGCACGGAGTCGCCGGAACGTAGCTCCTCG
CCGGAGAGCGACTCCCTGATGATGGCCGACCGGAACGTGATGACGCTGCCGTTGCGCAAGCGCAAGCACT
ACATGAACAAGGGCGACGACGGTCAGGTGGATTCGGAGAAGGCTAGCGGAGATGGCACCTCCGCCGCCGG
TGGTGCCGCTTCCGTTGGCGCCGGGGATGGACCCGGGTCCAAGGTGATGCGAATGAGCTCGGTCATTCAG
TTCGCCAAGGCCTCC
