>Addgene plasmid #34450 | KHBD00327 | addgene partial sequence | sequence record 42210 | M13-Rev 5'-CAGGAAACAGCTATGACC-3'
TATTTTGACTGATAGTGACCTGTTCGTTGCAACAAATTGATAAGCAATGCTTTCTTATAATGCCAACTTT
GTACAAGAAAGTTGGCAAGGAGGCCTTGGCGAACTGAATGACCGAGCTCATTCGCATCACCTTGGACCCG
GGTCCATCCCCGGCGCCAACGGAAGCGGCACCACCGGCGGCGGAGGTGCCATCTCCGCTAGCCTTCTCCG
AATCCACCTGACCGTCGTCGCCCTTGTTCATGTAGTGCTTGCGCTTGCGCAACGGCAGCGTCATCACGTT
CCGGTCGGCCATCATCAGGGAGTCGCTCTCCGGCGAGGAGCTACGTTCCGGCGACTCCGTGCTGGAACGC
AGGCCGATGGCCGCCTCCACGCGTCGCACAACGTCCGGATTGGGTAGAGCGGATTCATATTTGGGCACTG
GTGCATAGCCCTTGTGCAGCCCGTGGCGAGCGAGATCACCACGCTTGAAGTGCTCGATCAGCACGGTGGC
TTCATGGGTGTCATCGTAGTTAGCCGCTAGATCGCTGACGTGCAGAGTGGGCACCTGTGGCTGGTGGCTT
GGCGCCGGCTGCTCCGTTGGGGGTAAGGAGCCGTGGCCGCGGCACAACTGCATCATTTGCCAGGCGGCTG
CGTGCACATCCTCATCCTGCACCTGGTCATCGTTGTCGTCATGGCGACGCGCAATGCTGGCCGCTTCAAG
CAGGGCAGGATTGATGGTTAGACCAGCGGGTTGTGGCTGCAGTTCGAGTAGACTTGGCGGTGCCTGGTAG
