[The description below was written by a language model from this plasmid's Addgene catalogue record.]
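Description:
KHBD00327 is a Gateway entry-type clone built in the pDONR221 donor vector backbone (Invitrogen), carrying the open reading frame of the Drosophila melanogaster gene Kr-h1 (Kruppel homolog 1, also annotated as CG18783). The insert is about 2.5 kb, roughly the same size as the backbone remaining after recombination. It was introduced by Gateway cloning, which in a pDONR vector normally means a BP recombination that replaces the donor cassette with the gene of interest and leaves it flanked by attL sites. No feature table accompanies the record, so these sites are inferred from the vector type rather than documented. The plasmid is maintained in E. coli as a high-copy plasmid under kanamycin selection. M13 forward and reverse priming sites flank the insert for sequence verification.

The construct is a shuttle clone rather than an expression vector: the record lists no promoter, tag or reporter, and pDONR221 is not designed to drive expression of the insert. The depositor notes that ORFs in this collection were cloned open-ended, without a stop codon. After LR recombination into a destination vector, the Kr-h1 coding sequence can therefore be read through into a C-terminal fusion partner, and N-terminal fusions also remain possible, with termination supplied by the destination vector. The clone belongs to a collection of Drosophila ORFs associated with a study on automated protein-DNA interaction screening of fly regulatory elements. This fits its use as a source of the Kr-h1 coding sequence for transfer into vectors used in such interaction assays or in other expression systems.
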