Addgene plasmid #34450: KHBD00327
Depositing lab: Bart Deplancke. Depositing organization: Swiss Federal Institute of Technology (EPFL). Publication: Automated protein-DNA interaction screening of Drosophila regulatory elements. Korneel Hens, Jean-Daniel Feuz, Alina Isakova, Antonina Lagovitina, Andreas Massouras, Julien Bryois, Patrick Callaerts, Susan E. Celniker, Bart Deplancke. Nat Methods. 2011 Oct 30;8(12):1065-70. 10.1038/nmeth.1763 PubMed 22037703.
Backbone
  Vector backbone: pDONR221
  Backbone manufacturer: Invitrogen
  Backbone size w/o insert (bp): 2536
  Vector type: Gateway Donor Vector
Growth in bacteria
  Bacterial resistance: Kanamycin, 50 μg/mL
  Growth temperature: 37°C
  Growth strain: DH5alpha
  Copy number: High Copy
Gene/Insert
  Gene/Insert name: CG18783 (alt names: FBgn0028420; Kr-h1; Kruppel homolog 1)
  Species: D. melanogaster (fly)
  Insert size (bp): 2535
  Entrez Gene: Kr-h1 (a.k.a. Dmel_CG45074, 44/11, CG18783, CG45074, CG9167, Dmel\CG45074, Dmel_CG18783, Kr h, Kr-H1, Kr-h, P381, Pow, l(2)05208, l(2)10642)
  Cloning method: Gateway Cloning
  Sequencing primers: 5′ M13F; 3′ M13R
Terms and licenses: Academic/Nonprofit Terms; Industry Terms: Not Available to Industry
Depositor comments: Please note that the ORFs in this collection were cloned open-ended (without a stop codon).
How to cite: KHBD00327 was a gift from Bart Deplancke (Addgene plasmid # 34450 ; http://n2t.net/addgene:34450 ; RRID:Addgene_34450)
